>Addgene plasmid #60141 | 3TB2 | depositor partial sequence | sequence record 96089 | Insert DNA Sequence
ATGGGATATCATTTAGGAGCAACATTTCCAAATTTTACAGCCAAAGCTTCAGGTATAGATGGTGATTTTG
AATTATATAAATATATAGAAAATAGTTGGGCAATATTATTTAGTCATCCAAATGATTTTACTCCAGTATG
TACAACTGAGTTAGCAGAATTAGGAAAAATGCATGAAGACTTTTTAAAACTTAATTGTAAATTAATAGGC
TTTAGTTGTAATTCAAAAGAGTCACATGATAAATGGATAGAAGATATAAAATATTATGGAAAATTAAATA
AATGGGAAATTCCTATTGTTTGTGATGAATCACGAGAACTTGCAAATAAATTAAAAATTATGGATGAACA
AGAAAAAGATATAACTGGTTTACCATTAACATGTAGATGCCTTTTTTTTATTTCTCCTGAAAAAAAAATT
AAAGCAACTGTATTATATCCAGCAACAACAGGTAGAAATGCTCATGAAATTTTAAGAGTTTTAAAATCTT
TACAACTTACTTATACCACCCCAGTAGCTACACCTGTTAATTGGAATGAAGGTGACAAATGTTGTGTCAT
TCCAACTCTTCAGGATGATGAAATATCTAAACATTTTAAAAATGAAATAACAAAAGTTGAAATGCCATCA
AAAAAAAAATATCTCAGATTTGTTAATTTATGA
