>Addgene plasmid #60141 | 3TB2 | addgene partial sequence | sequence record 97241 | T7 5'-TAATACGACTCACTATAGGG-3'
TTTTGTTTAACTTTAAGAAGGAGATATACCATGGGCAGCAGCCATCATCATCATCATCACAGCAGCGGCC
TGGTTCCGCGTGGTAGTATGGGATATCATTTAGGAGCAACATTTCCAAATTTTACAGCCAAAGCTTCAGG
TATAGATGGTGATTTTGAATTATATAAATATATAGAAAATAGTTGGGCAATATTATTTAGTCATCCAAAT
GATTTTACTCCAGTATGTACAACTGAGTTAGCAGAATTAGGAAAAATGCATGAAGACTTTTTAAAACTTA
ATTGTAAATTAATAGGCTTTAGTTGTAATTCAAAAGAGTCACATGATAAATGGATAGAAGATATAAAATA
TTATGGAAAATTAAATAAATGGGAAATTCCTATTGTTTGTGATGAATCACGAGAACTTGCAAATAAATTA
AAAATTATGGATGAACAAGAAAAAGATATAACTGGTTTACCATTAACATGTAGATGCCTTTTTTTTATTT
CTCCTGAAAAAAAAATTAAAGCAACTGTATTATATCCAGCAACAACAGGTAGAAATGCTCATGAAATTTT
AAGAGTTTTAAAATCTTTACAACTTACTTATACCACCCCAGTAGCTACACCTGTTAATTGGAATGAAGGT
GACAAATGTTGTGTCATTCCAACTCTTCAGGATGATGAAATATCTAAACATTTTAAAAATGAAATAACAA
AAGTTGAAATGCCATCAAAAAAAAAATATCTCAGATTTGTTAATTTATGATGACGAAGCTTGCGGCCGCA
CTCGAGCA
