>Addgene plasmid #60141 | 3TB2 | addgene partial sequence | sequence record 97243 | T7term 5'-GCTAGTTATTGCTCAGCGG-3'
GGTGGTGGTGGTGCTCGAGTGCGGCCGCAAGCTTCGTCATCATAAATTAACAAATCTGAGATATTTTTTT
TTTGATGGCATTTCAACTTTTGTTATTTCATTTTTAAAATGTTTAGATATTTCATCATCCTGAAGAGTTG
GAATGACACAACATTTGTCACCTTCATTCCAATTAACAGGTGTAGCTACTGGGGTGGTATAAGTAAGTTG
TAAAGATTTTAAAACTCTTAAAATTTCATGAGCATTTCTACCTGTTGTTGCTGGATATAATACAGTTGCT
TTAATTTTTTTTTCAGGAGAAATAAAAAAAAGGCATCTACATGTTAATGGTAAACCAGTTATATCTTTTT
CTTGTTCATCCATAATTTTTAATTTATTTGCAAGTTCTCGTGATTCATCACAAACAATAGGAATTTCCCA
TTTATTTAATTTTCCATAATATTTTATATCTTCTATCCATTTATCATGTGACTCTTTTGAATTACAACTA
AAGCCTATTAATTTACAATTAAGTTTTAAAAAGTCTTCATGCATTTTTCCTAATTCTGCTAACTCAGTTG
TACATACTGGAG
