[The description below was written by a language model from this plasmid's Addgene catalogue record.]
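Description:
3TB2 is a bacterial expression plasmid built on the p28a-LIC backbone, a vector adapted for ligation-independent cloning. It carries kanamycin resistance for selection and is recorded as a high-copy plasmid propagated in a standard E. coli cloning strain. No feature table is supplied, so the origin of replication and other backbone elements are not itemised in the record.

The insert is a 663 bp coding segment from the rodent malaria parasite Plasmodium yoelii (spelled "yoleii" in the record), corresponding to gene PY04285 and annotated as Py-1Cys-PRX, a 1-Cys peroxiredoxin. Peroxiredoxins of this class are thiol-dependent peroxidases that use a single conserved catalytic cysteine to reduce peroxides. The fragment was introduced by ligation-independent cloning downstream of a T7 promoter, so expression depends on T7 RNA polymerase, which is typically supplied by a suitable E. coli expression host. A 6xHis tag is fused to the N terminus of the insert, allowing purification of the recombinant protein by immobilised metal affinity chromatography. T7 promoter and T7 terminator primers flank the insert for sequence verification.

The stated purpose is production of protein for structure determination, and the plasmid name matches the associated Protein Data Bank entry listed among the alternative names. The record cautions that the insert may not represent the full open reading frame, as is common for constructs with boundaries chosen to favour crystallisation. The mutation field points to comments that are not included here, so any sequence differences from the reference gene are not stated.
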