Addgene plasmid #60141: 3TB2
Purpose: Bacterial expression for structure determination; may not be full ORF
Depositing lab: Cheryl Arrowsmith. Depositing organization: University of Toronto.
Backbone
  Vector backbone: p28a-LIC
  Vector type: Bacterial Expression
Growth in bacteria
  Bacterial resistance: Kanamycin, 50 μg/mL
  Growth temperature: 37°C
  Growth strain: DH5alpha
  Copy number: High Copy
Gene/Insert
  Gene/Insert name: PY04285:2002-B10:C5937 (alt names: PDB ID: 3TB2; PY04285_xml-X02:C228092; Py-1Cys-PRX)
  Species: Plasmodium yoleii
  Insert size (bp): 663
  Mutation: See comments
  Promoter: T7
  Tag / fusion protein: 6xHis (N terminal on insert)
  Cloning method: Ligation Independent Cloning
  Sequencing primers: 5′ T7; 3′ T7 Terminal
Terms and licenses: Academic/Nonprofit Terms; Industry Terms: Not Available to Industry
How to cite: 3TB2 was a gift from Cheryl Arrowsmith (Addgene plasmid # 60141 ; http://n2t.net/addgene:60141 ; RRID:Addgene_60141)
